Addgene plasmid #159353: pDZ033
Purpose: Expresses rhlI and sfCFP (both tagged with ssrA) from the Pcin promoter.
Depositing lab: Matthew Bennett. Depositing organization: Rice University.
Backbone
  Vector backbone: ColE1
  Vector type: Synthetic Biology
Growth in bacteria
  Bacterial resistance: Kanamycin, 50 μg/mL
  Growth temperature: 37°C
  Growth strain: DH5alpha
  Copy number: High Copy
Gene/Insert
  Gene/Insert name: rhlI
  Species: Synthetic
  Promoter: Pcin
  Cloning method: Unknown
Terms and licenses: Academic/Nonprofit Terms; Industry Terms: Not Available to Industry
How to cite: pDZ033 was a gift from Matthew Bennett (Addgene plasmid # 159353 ; http://n2t.net/addgene:159353 ; RRID:Addgene_159353)
