[The description below was written by a language model from this plasmid's Addgene catalogue record and pLannotate feature annotations shown in this document.]
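Description:
pDZ033 is a bacterial synthetic-biology plasmid built on a ColE1-type backbone, propagated in E. coli under kanamycin selection. The feature table for the full 6.1 kb sequence shows an aph(3')-Ia kanamycin resistance gene next to a ColE1/pMB1-family origin, together with pBR322-like elements: the bom site, the rop gene and a fragment of the mobilization gene mbeC. The catalogue lists the plasmid as high copy, although an annotated rop gene is normally associated with reduced copy number.

According to the record, the payload consists of rhlI and sfCFP, each carrying an ssrA degradation tag and each expressed from the Pcin promoter. The annotation supports two divergently oriented cassettes. One contains the Pseudomonas aeruginosa rhlI coding sequence, whose product synthesizes the acyl-homoserine lactone signals (chiefly N-butanoyl-HSL) sensed by RhlR, followed by a T7Te terminator. The other, on the opposite strand, contains a superfolder fluorescent protein gene (annotated as superfolder GFP, consistent with a cyan variant), followed by the rrnB T1 terminator region. Pcin itself and the ssrA tags are not annotated. However, each coding sequence lies downstream of a similar region containing several lac operators, suggesting the promoters may be hybrids that also respond to LacI; the record does not state this. The short Myc/N-MYC2 hits inside those regions and the T7 RNA polymerase fragment are probably incidental homology matches rather than functional parts.

The ssrA tags target both proteins for rapid proteolysis, so signal production and fluorescence follow promoter activity closely. This design suits engineered quorum-sensing circuits, where the cyan reporter reads out the activity driving signal synthesis.
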