Features (pLannotate 1.2.2; 22 found; start..end, strand, type, name):
      1..17      +  protein_bind   lac operator: The lac repressor binds to the lac operator to inhibit transcription in E. coli. This inhibition can be relieved by adding lactose or isopropyl-β-D-thiogalactopyranoside (IPTG). lac repressor encoded by lacI
     33..251     +  CDS            N-MYC2 (fragment): MYC2_MARMO - Protein inferred from homology: Swiss-Prot protein existence level 3. From Marmota monax (Woodchuck).
    219..248     +  CDS            Myc: Myc (human c-Myc proto-oncogene) epitope tag
    401..418     +  protein_bind   lac operator (symmetric) (fragment): The lac repressor binds to the lac operator to inhibit transcription in E. coli. This inhibition can be relieved by adding lactose or isopropyl-β-D-thiogalactopyranoside (IPTG). The symmetric lac operator was optimized for tight binding of lac repressor. lac repressor encoded by lacI
    433..449     +  protein_bind   lac operator: The lac repressor binds to the lac operator to inhibit transcription in E. coli. This inhibition can be relieved by adding lactose or isopropyl-β-D-thiogalactopyranoside (IPTG). lac repressor encoded by lacI
    534..1136    +  CDS            rhlI: RHLI_PSEAE - Also known as vsmI. Protein inferred from homology: Swiss-Prot protein existence level 3. Required for the synthesis of BHL (N-butanoyl-L-homoserine lactone), and HHL (N-hexanoyl-L-homoserine lactone) autoinducer molecules which bind to RhlR and thus acts in elastase biosynthesis regulation. From Pseudomonas aeruginosa (strain ATCC 15692 / DSM 22644 / CIP 104116 / JCM 14847 / LMG 12228 / 1C / PRS 101 / PAO1).
   1328..1355    +  terminator     T7Te terminator: phage T7 early transcription terminator
   1438..1495    +  promoter       AmpR promoter (fragment): bla
   1538..1595    +  promoter       AmpR promoter (fragment): bla
   1604..2419    -  CDS            KanR: aminoglycoside phosphotransferase; aph(3')-Ia; confers resistance to kanamycin in bacteria or G418 (Geneticin®) in eukaryotes
   2541..3129    +  rep_origin     ori: high-copy-number ColE1/pMB1/pBR322/pUC origin of replication
   3315..3454    -  misc_feature   bom: basis of mobility region from pBR322
   3556..3747    -  CDS            rop: Rop protein, which maintains plasmids at low copy number; rop
   3788..3898    +  CDS            mbeC (fragment): MBEC_ECOLX - Experimental evidence at protein level: Swiss-Prot protein existence level 1. Required for efficient mobilization of ColE1 plasmid and is thus essential to promote the specific transfer of the plasmid during conjugation. Probably functions by inducing DNA bending, helping the MbeA relaxase to melt the DNA around the nic site and cleave the phosphodiester bond. Binds specifically double-stranded DNA (dsDNA) containing the ColE1 oriT but does not recognize the inverted repeat (IR). From Escherichia coli.
   3957..4028    -  terminator     rrnB T1 terminator: transcription terminator T1 from the E. coli rrnB gene
   4030..4145    -  ncRNA          5S rRNA: Accession: RF00001 - 5S ribosomal RNA
   4225..4938    -  CDS            superfolder GFP: GFP variant that folds robustly even when fused to poorly folded proteins (Pédelacq et al., 2006)
   5023..5039    -  protein_bind   lac operator: The lac repressor binds to the lac operator to inhibit transcription in E. coli. This inhibition can be relieved by adding lactose or isopropyl-β-D-thiogalactopyranoside (IPTG). lac repressor encoded by lacI
   5054..5071    +  protein_bind   lac operator (symmetric) (fragment): The lac repressor binds to the lac operator to inhibit transcription in E. coli. This inhibition can be relieved by adding lactose or isopropyl-β-D-thiogalactopyranoside (IPTG). The symmetric lac operator was optimized for tight binding of lac repressor. lac repressor encoded by lacI
   5224..5253    -  CDS            Myc: Myc (human c-Myc proto-oncogene) epitope tag
   5455..5471    -  protein_bind   lac operator: The lac repressor binds to the lac operator to inhibit transcription in E. coli. This inhibition can be relieved by adding lactose or isopropyl-β-D-thiogalactopyranoside (IPTG). lac repressor encoded by lacI
   5480..6049    +  CDS            RPOL_BPT7 (fragment): Experimental evidence at protein level: Swiss-Prot protein existence level 1. Highly processive DNA-dependent RNA polymerase that catalyzes the transcription of class II and class III viral genes. Recognizes a specific promoter sequence and enters first into an 'abortive phase' where very short transcripts are synthesized and released before proceeding to the processive transcription of long RNA chains. Unwinds the double-stranded DNA to expose the coding strand for templating. Participates in the initiation of viral DNA replication presumably by making primers accessible to the DNA polymerase
>Addgene plasmid #159353 | pDZ033 | addgene full sequence | sequence record 315064 | Addgene NGS Result
TTGTGAGCGGATAACAATTTCACACAGGGCCCTCGGACACCGAGGAGAATGTCAAGAGGCGAACACACAA
CGTCTTGGAGCGCCAGAGGAGGAACGAGCTAAAACGGAGCTTTTTTGCCCTGCGTGACCAGATCCCGGAG
TTGGAAAACAATGAAAAGGCCCCCAAGGTAGTTATCCTTAAAAAAGCCACAGCATACATCCTGTCCGTCC
AAGCAGAGGAGCAAAAGCTCATTTCTGAAGAGGACTTGTTGCGGAAACGACGAGAACAGTTGAAACACAA
ACTTGAACAGCTACGGAACTCTTGTGCGTAAGGAAAAGTAAGGAAAACGATTCCTTCTAACAGAAATGTC
CTGAGCAATCACCTATGAACTGTCGAGGGGGCCTATCTGAGGGAATTTACTTGTGAGCGCTCACAATTGA
TACTGAGCACAATTGTGAGCGGATAACAATTGCATGCCACTTAAAAAGGAGATCAACAATGAAAGCAATT
TTCGTACTGAAACATCTTAATCATGCTAAGGAGAAATACTAGTATGATCGAATTGCTCTCTGAATCGCTG
GAAGGGCTTTCCGCCGCCATGATCGCCGAGCTGGGACGCTACCGGCATCAGGTCTTCATCGAGAAGCTGG
GCTGGGACGTGGTCTCCACCTCCAGGGTCCGCGACCAGGAATTCGACCAGTTCGACCATCCGCAAACCCG
CTACATCGTCGCCATGAGCCGCCAGGGCATCTGCGGTTGCGCCCGCCTGCTGCCGACGACCGACGCCTAC
CTGCTCAAGGACGTCTTCGCCTACCTGTGCAGCGAAACCCCGCCGAGCGATCCGTCGGTCTGGGAGCTTT
CGCGCTACGCCGCCAGCGCGGCGGACGATCCGCAGCTGGCGATGAAGATATTCTGGTCCAGCCTGCAATG
CGCCTGGTACCTGGGCGCCAGTTCGGTGGTGGCGGTGACCACCACGGCCATGGAGCGCTATTTCGTTCGC
AACGGCGTGATCCTCCAGCGCCTCGGCCCGCCGCAGAAGGTCAAGGGCGAGACGCTGGTCGCGATCAGCT
TCCCGGCCTACCAGGAGCGCGGCCTGGAGATGCTGCTGCGCTACCACCCGGAATGGCTGCAGGGCGTACC
GCTGTCGATGGCGGTGACCTCCGCAGCGAACGACGAAAATTACGCCCTTGCAGCGTAATAAAAGCTTCCC
CTACGTGCTGCTGAAGTTGCCCGCAACAGAGAGTGGAACCAACCGGTGATACCACGATACTATGACTGAG
AGTCAACGCCATGAGCGGCCTCATTTCTTATTCTGAGTTACAACAGTCCGCACCGCTGTCTCACACTGGC
TCACCTTCGGGTGGGCCTTTCTGCGTTTATATACTAGAGAGAGAATATAAAAAGCCAGATTATTAATCCG
GCTTTTTTATTATTTCCTAGCTAGCCGGGGAAATGTGCGCGGAACCCCTATTTGTTTATTTTTCTAAATA
CATTCAAATATGTATCCGCTCATGACTTATTCAGGCGTAGCACCAGGCGGCTAGCCGGGGAAATGTGCGC
GGAACCCCTATTTGTTTATTTTTCTAAATACATTCAAATATGTATCCGCTCATGAATTAATTCTTAGAAA
AACTCATCGAGCATCAAATGAAACTGCAATTTATTCATATCAGGATTATCAATACCATATTTTTGAAAAA
GCCGTTTCTGTAATGAAGGAGAAAACTCACCGAGGCAGTTCCATAGGATGGCAAGATCCTGGTATCGGTC
TGCGATTCCGACTCGTCCAACATCAATACAACCTATTAATTTCCCCTCGTCAAAAATAAGGTTATCAAGT
GAGAAATCACCATGAGTGACGACTGAATCCGGTGAGAATGGCAAAAGTTTATGCATTTCTTTCCAGACTT
GTTCAACAGGCCAGCCATTACGCTCGTCATCAAAATCACTCGCATCAACCAAACCGTTATTCATTCGTGA
TTGCGCCTGAGCGAGACGAAATACGCGATCGCTGTTAAAAGGACAATTACAAACAGGAATCGAATGCAAC
CGGCGCAGGAACACTGCCAGCGCATCAACAATATTTTCACCTGAATCAGGATATTCTTCTAATACCTGGA
ATGCTGTTTTCCCGGGGATCGCAGTGGTGAGTAACCATGCATCATCAGGAGTACGGATAAAATGCTTGAT
GGTCGGAAGAGGCATAAATTCCGTCAGCCAGTTTAGTCTGACCATCTCATCTGTAACATCATTGGCAACG
CTACCTTTGCCATGTTTCAGAAACAACTCTGGCGCATCGGGCTTCCCATACAATCGATAGATTGTCGCAC
CTGATTGCCCGACATTATCGCGAGCCCATTTATACCCATATAAATCAGCATCCATGCTGGAATTTAATCG
CGGCCTAGAGCAAGACGTTTCCCGTTGAATATGGCTCATAACACCCCTTGTATTACTGTTTATGTAAGCA
GACAGTTTTATTGTTCATGACCAAAATCCCTTAACGTGAGTTTTCGTTCCACTGAGCGTCAGACCCCGTA
GAAAAGATCAAAGGATCTTCTTGAGATCCTTTTTTTCTGCGCGTAATCTGCTGCTTGCAAACAAAAAAAC
CACCGCTACCAGCGGTGGTTTGTTTGCCGGATCAAGAGCTACCAACTCTTTTTCCGAAGGTAACTGGCTT
CAGCAGAGCGCAGATACCAAATACTGTCCTTCTAGTGTAGCCGTAGTTAGGCCACCACTTCAAGAACTCT
GTAGCACCGCCTACATACCTCGCTCTGCTAATCCTGTTACCAGTGGCTGCTGCCAGTGGCGATAAGTCGT
GTCTTACCGGGTTGGACTCAAGACGATAGTTACCGGATAAGGCGCAGCGGTCGGGCTGAACGGGGGGTTC
GTGCACACAGCCCAGCTTGGAGCGAACGACCTACACCGAACTGAGATACCTACAGCGTGAGCTATGAGAA
AGCGCCACGCTTCCCGAAGGGAGAAAGGCGGACAGGTATCCGGTAAGCGGCAGGGTCGGAACAGGAGAGC
GCACGAGGGAGCTTCCAGGGGGAAACGCCTGGTATCTTTATAGTCCTGTCGGGTTTCGCCACCTCTGACT
TGAGCGTCGATTTTTGTGATGCTCGTCAGGGGGGCGGAGCCTATGGAAAAACGCCAGCAACGCGGCCTTT
TTACGGTTCCTGGCCTTTTGCTGGCCTTTTGCTCACATGTTCTTTCCTGCGTTATCCCCTGATTCTGTGG
ATAACCGTATTACCGCCTTTGAGTGAGCTGATACCGCTCGCCGCAGCCGAACGACCGAGCGCAGCGAGTC
AGTGAGCGAGGAAGCGGAAGAGCGCCTGATGCGGTATTTTCTCCTTACGCATCTGTGCGGTATTTCACAC
CGCAATGGTGCACTCTCAGTACAATCTGCTCTGATGCCGCATAGTTAAGCCAGTATACACTCCGCTATCG
CTACGTGACTGGGTCATGGCTGCGCCCCGACACCCGCCAACACCCGCTGACGCGCCCTGACGGGCTTGTC
TGCTCCCGGCATCCGCTTACAGACAAGCTGTGACCGTCTCCGGGAGCTGCATGTGTCAGAGGTTTTCACC
GTCATCACCGAAACGCGCGAGGCAGCTGCGGTAAAGCTCATCAGCGTGGTCGTGAAGCGATTCACAGATG
TCTGCCTGTTCATCCGCGTCCAGCTCGTTGAGTTTCTCCAGAAGCGTTAATGTCTGGCTTCTGATAAAGC
GGGCCATGTTAAGGGCGGTTTTTTCCTGTTTGGTCACTGATGCCTCCGTGTAAGGGGGATTTCTGTTCAT
GGGGGTAATGATACCGATGAAACGAGAGAGGATGCTCACGATACGGGTTACTGATGATGAACATGCCCGG
TTACTGGAACGTTGTGAGGGTAAACAACTGGCGGTATGGATGCGGCGGGACCAGAGAAAAATCACTCAGG
GTCAATGCCAGCGCTTCCGCACTTATGACTCTAGTAGAGAGCGTTCACCGACAAACAACAGATAAAACGA
AAGGCCCAGTCTTTCGACTGAGCCTTTCGTTTTATTTGATGCCTGGCAGTTCCCTACTCTCGCATGGGGA
GACCCCACACTACCATCGGCGCTACGGCGTTTCACTTCTGAGTTCGGCATGGGGTCAGGTGGGACCACCG
CGCTACTGCCGCCAGGCAAATTCTGTTTTATCAGACCGCTTCTGCGTTCGAGCTCTTATTACGCTGCAAG
GGCGTAATTTTCGTCGTTCGCTGCTTTGTACAGTTCATCCATACCATGCGTGATGCCCGCTGCGGTTACG
AACTCCAGCAGAACCATATGATCGCGTTTCTCGTTCGGATCTTTAGACAGAACGCTTTGCGTGCTCAGAT
AGTGATTGTCTGGCAGCAGAACAGGACCATCACCGATTGGAGTGTTTTGCTGGTAGTGATCAGCCAGCTG
CACGCTGCCATCCTCCACGTTGTGGCGAATTTTAAAATTCGCTTTAATGCCATTTTTTTGTTTATCGGCG
GTGATGTAAACATTGTCGCTGATGTAATTGTATTCCAGCTTATGGCCCAGGATATTGCCGTCTTCTTTAA
AGTCAATGCCTTTCAGCTCAATGCGGTTTACCAGGGTATCGCCTTCAAATTTCACTTCCGCACGCGTTTT
GTACGTGCCGTCATCCTTAAAGGAAATCGTGCGTTCCTGCACATAGCCTTCCGGCATGGCGGACTTGAAG
AAGTCATGCTGCTTCATATGGTCCGGATAACGAGCAAAGCACTGAACACCCCAAGTCAGCGTCGTTACCA
GAGTCGGCCAAGGTACCGGCAGTTTACCAGTAGTACAGATGAACTTCAGCGTCAGTTTACCATTAGTTGC
GTCACCTTCACCCTCGCCACGCACGGAAAACTTATGACCGTTGACATCACCATCCAGTTCCACCAGAATA
GGGACGACACCAGTGAACAGCTCTTCGCCTTTACGCATACTAGTATTTCTCCTTAGCATGATTAAGATGT
TTCAGTACGAAAATTGCTTTCATTGTTGATCTCCTTTTTAAGTGGCATGCAATTGTTATCCGCTCACAAT
TGTGCTCAGTATCAATTGTGAGCGCTCACAAGTAAATTCCCTCAGATAGGCCCCCTCGACAGTTCATAGG
TGATTGCTCAGGACATTTCTGTTAGAAGGAATCGTTTTCCTTACTTTTCCTTACGCACAAGAGTTCCGTA
GCTGTTCAAGTTTGTGTTTCAACTGTTCTCGTCGTTTCCGCAACAAGTCCTCTTCAGAAATGAGCTTTTG
CTCCTCTGCTTGGACGGACAGGATGTATGCTGTGGCTTTTTTAAGGATAACTACCTTGGGGGCCTTTTCA
TTGTTTTCCAACTCCGGGATCTGGTCACGCAGGGCAAAAAAGCTCCGTTTTAGCTCGTTCCTCCTCTGGC
GCTCCAAGACGTTGTGTGTTCGCCTCTTGACATTCTCCTCGGTGTCCGAGGGCCCTGTGTGAAATTGTTA
TCCGCTCACAATTCCACACAGACGTCTTAACTTGCTTCCTAGTGAAACCGTTCAGGACATCTACGGGATT
GTTGCTAAGAAAGTCAACGAGATTCTACAAGCAGACGCAATCAATGGGACCGATAACGAAGTAGTTACCG
TGACCGATGAGAACACTGGTGAAATCTCTGAGAAAGTCAAGCTGGGCACTAAGGCACTGGCTGGTCAATG
GCTGGCTTACGGTGTTACTCGCAGTGTGACTAAGCGTTCAGTCATGACGCTGGCTTACGGGTCCAAAGAG
TTCGGCTTCCGTCAACAAGTGCTGGAAGATACCATTCAGCCAGCTATTGATTCCGGCAAGGGTCTGATGT
TCACTCAGCCGAATCAGGCTGCTGGATACATGGCTAAGCTGATTTGGGAATCTGTGAGCGTGACGGTGGT
AGCTGCGGTTGAAGCAATGAACTGGCTTAAGTCTGCTGCTAAGCTGCTGGCTGCTGAGGTCAAAGATAAG
AAGACTGGAGAGATTCTTCGCAAGCGTTGCGCTGTGCATTGGGTAACTCCTGATGGTTTCCCTGTGTGGC
AGGAATACAAGAAGCCTATTCAGACGCGCTTCTTCCCAACCTTACCAGAGGGCGCCCCAGCTGGCAATTC
CGACGTCTGTGTGGAA
